Addgene plasmid #74968: pXPR_BRD003 sgLacZ-1
Purpose: sgLacZ-1, puromycin selection
Depositing lab: William Hahn. Depositing organization: Dana-Farber Cancer Institute. Publication: ATXN1L, CIC, and ETS Transcription Factors Modulate Sensitivity to MAPK Pathway Inhibition. Wang B, Krall EB, Aguirre AJ, Kim M, Widlund HR, Doshi MB, Sicinska E, Sulahian R, Goodale A, Cowley GS, Piccioni F, Doench JG, Root DE, Hahn WC. Cell Rep. 2017 Feb 7;18(6):1543-1557. doi: 10.1016/j.celrep.2017.01.031. PubMed 28178529.
Backbone
  Vector backbone: pXPR_BRD003
  Backbone manufacturer: Broad Institute - Genetic Perturbation Platform
  Backbone size w/o insert (bp): 8318
  Total vector size (bp): 8322
  Vector type: Mammalian Expression, CRISPR
  Selectable markers: Puromycin
Growth in bacteria
  Bacterial resistance: Ampicillin, 100 μg/mL
  Growth temperature: 37°C
  Growth strain: NEB Stable
  Copy number: High Copy
Gene/Insert
  Gene/Insert name: LacZ
  gRNA/shRNA sequence: AACGGCGGATTGACCGTAAT
  Cloning method: Restriction Enzyme; 5′ cloning site Bsmb1 (unknown if destroyed); 3′ cloning site Bsmb1 (unknown if destroyed)
  Sequencing primers: 5′ GTATGTCTGTTGCTATTATGTCTACTATTCTTTCC
Terms and licenses: Academic/Nonprofit Terms; Industry Terms: Not Available to Industry
How to cite: pXPR_BRD003 sgLacZ-1 was a gift from William Hahn (Addgene plasmid # 74968 ; http://n2t.net/addgene:74968 ; RRID:Addgene_74968)
