[The description below was written by a language model from this plasmid's Addgene catalogue record and pLannotate feature annotations shown in this document.]
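Description:
pXPR_BRD003 sgLacZ-1 is a lentiviral CRISPR guide-expression plasmid of about 8.3 kb, built on the pXPR_BRD003 backbone from the Broad Institute Genetic Perturbation Platform. It carries a single guide RNA directed against bacterial LacZ, cloned through BsmBI sites. In the circular map the human U6 RNA polymerase III promoter sits immediately upstream of the spacer position and the Streptococcus pyogenes Cas9 gRNA scaffold, so the guide is transcribed as a complete sgRNA. The feature table shows no Cas9 coding sequence, so the nuclease must be supplied separately, for example from a Cas9-expressing cell line. Because LacZ is not a mammalian gene, a guide of this kind would normally serve as a non-targeting control. The record itself gives the purpose only as sgLacZ-1 with puromycin selection.

The viral framework has a third-generation, self-inactivating layout. An RSV promoter drives a truncated HIV-1 5' LTR, followed by the Ψ packaging signal with a gag fragment, the RRE for Rev-dependent export, and a cPPT/CTS element. A ΔU3 3' LTR closes the transfer cassette. Downstream of the sgRNA unit, the EF-1α core promoter with its intron A drives puromycin N-acetyltransferase, allowing selection of transduced mammalian cells. A WPRE follows to enhance transcript expression. Outside the LTRs are an SV40 poly(A) signal and SV40 origin. For propagation in E. coli the plasmid has a high-copy ColE1/pUC origin and β-lactamase conferring ampicillin resistance. It also retains an f1 origin and remnants of a lac/T7/T3 cloning region inherited from the parental backbone.
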