Features (pLannotate 1.2.2; 29 found; start..end, strand, type, name):
      1..76      +  misc_RNA       gRNA scaffold: guide RNA scaffold for the Streptococcus pyogenes CRISPR/Cas9 system
    132..249     +  misc_feature   cPPT/CTS: central polypurine tract and central termination sequence of HIV-1
    315..381     +  CDS            small t antigen (fragment): SV40 (simian virus 40) small t antigen
    407..618     +  promoter       EF-1α core promoter: core promoter for human elongation factor EF-1α
    619..1557    +  intron         EF-1α intron A: intron upstream of the start codon of human EF-1α
   1579..2178    +  CDS            PuroR (fragment): puromycin N-acetyltransferase; pac from Streptomyces; confers resistance to puromycin
   2194..2782    +  misc_feature   WPRE: woodchuck hepatitis virus posttranscriptional regulatory element
   2833..2852    +  misc_feature   cPPT/CTS (fragment): central polypurine tract and central termination sequence of HIV-1
   2854..3087    +  LTR            3' LTR (ΔU3): self-inactivating 3' long terminal repeat (LTR) from HIV-1
   3165..3286    +  polyA_signal   SV40 poly(A) signal: SV40 polyadenylation signal
   3326..3461    +  rep_origin     SV40 ori: SV40 origin of replication
   3482..3500    -  promoter       T7 promoter: promoter for bacteriophage T7 RNA polymerase
   3508..3663    +  CDS            lacZα (fragment): LacZα fragment of β-galactosidase; lacZ fragment
   3668..4096    +  rep_origin     f1 ori (sequence partly withheld): f1 bacteriophage origin of replication; arrow indicates direction of (+) strand synthesis
   4149..4253    +  promoter       AmpR promoter: bla
   4254..5114    +  CDS            AmpR: β-lactamase; bla; confers resistance to ampicillin, carbenicillin, and related antibiotics
   5285..5873    +  rep_origin     ori: high-copy-number ColE1/pMB1/pBR322/pUC origin of replication
   6056..6148    +  CDS            lacI (fragment): lac repressor; lacI; The lac repressor binds to the lac operator to inhibit transcription in E. coli. This inhibition can be relieved by adding lactose or isopropyl-β-D-thiogalactopyranoside (IPTG).
   6161..6182    +  protein_bind   CAP binding site: CAP binding activates transcription in the presence of cAMP. E. coli catabolite activator protein
   6197..6227    +  promoter       lac promoter: promoter for the E. coli lac operon
   6235..6251    +  protein_bind   lac operator: The lac repressor binds to the lac operator to inhibit transcription in E. coli. This inhibition can be relieved by adding lactose or isopropyl-β-D-thiogalactopyranoside (IPTG). lac repressor encoded by lacI
   6296..6314    +  promoter       T3 promoter: promoter for bacteriophage T3 RNA polymerase
   6342..6568    +  promoter       RSV promoter: Rous sarcoma virus enhancer/promoter
   6569..6749    +  LTR            5' LTR (truncated): truncated 5' long terminal repeat (LTR) from HIV-1
   6796..6921    +  misc_feature   HIV-1 Ψ: packaging signal of human immunodeficiency virus type 1
   6905..7268    +  CDS            HIV-1 gag (fragment): gag protein from human immunodeficiency virus 1; gag
   7414..7647    +  misc_feature   RRE: The Rev response element (RRE) of HIV-1 allows for Rev-dependent mRNA export from the nucleus to the cytoplasm.
   8024..8050    +  CDS            Rev (fragment): human immunodeficiency virus 1 (HIV-1) Rev protein; rev; enhances nuclear export of unspliced and incompletely spliced viral mRNAs
   8054..8294    +  promoter       U6 promoter: RNA polymerase III promoter for human U6 snRNA
>Addgene plasmid #74968 | pXPR_BRD003 sgLacZ-1 | depositor full sequence | sequence record 141813 | pXPR_BRD003 sgLacZ-1 sequence 8323 bps
GTTTTAGAGCTAGAAATAGCAAGTTAAAATAAGGCTAGTCCGTTATCAACTTGAAAAAGTGGCACCGAGT
CGGTGCTTTTTTAAGCTTGGCGTAACTAGATCTTGAGACAAATGGCAGTATTCATCCACAATTTTAAAAG
AAAAGGGGGGATTGGGGGGTACAGTGCAGGGGAAAGAATAGTAGACATAATAGCAACAGACATACAAACT
AAAGAATTACAAAAACAAATTACAAAAATTCAAAATTTTCGGGTTTATTACAGGGACAGCAGAGATCCAC
TTTGGCGCCGGCTCGAGGGGGCCCGGGTGCAAAGATGGATAAAGTTTTAAACAGAGAGGAATCTTTGCAG
CTAATGGACCTTCTAGGTCTTGAAAGGAGTGGGAATTGGCTCCGGTGCCCGTCAGTGGGCAGAGCGCACA
TCGCCCACAGTCCCCGAGAAGTTGGGGGGAGGGGTCGGCAATTGATCCGGTGCCTAGAGAAGGTGGCGCG
GGGTAAACTGGGAAAGTGATGTCGTGTACTGGCTCCGCCTTTTTCCCGAGGGTGGGGGAGAACCGTATAT
AAGTGCAGTAGTCGCCGTGAACGTTCTTTTTCGCAACGGGTTTGCCGCCAGAACACAGGTAAGTGCCGTG
TGTGGTTCCCGCGGGCCTGGCCTCTTTACGGGTTATGGCCCTTGCGTGCCTTGAATTACTTCCACCTGGC
TGCAGTACGTGATTCTTGATCCCGAGCTTCGGGTTGGAAGTGGGTGGGAGAGTTCGAGGCCTTGCGCTTA
AGGAGCCCCTTCGCCTCGTGCTTGAGTTGAGGCCTGGCCTGGGCGCTGGGGCCGCCGCGTGCGAATCTGG
TGGCACCTTCGCGCCTGTCTCGCTGCTTTCGATAAGTCTCTAGCCATTTAAAATTTTTGATGACCTGCTG
CGACGCTTTTTTTCTGGCAAGATAGTCTTGTAAATGCGGGCCAAGATCTGCACACTGGTATTTCGGTTTT
TGGGGCCGCGGGCGGCGACGGGGCCCGTGCGTCCCAGCGCACATGTTCGGCGAGGCGGGGCCTGCGAGCG
CGGCCACCGAGAATCGGACGGGGGTAGTCTCAAGCTGGCCGGCCTGCTCTGGTGCCTGGCCTCGCGCCGC
CGTGTATCGCCCCGCCCTGGGCGGCAAGGCTGGCCCGGTCGGCACCAGTTGCGTGAGCGGAAAGATGGCC
GCTTCCCGGCCCTGCTGCAGGGAGCTCAAAATGGAGGACGCGGCGCTCGGGAGAGCGGGCGGGTGAGTCA
CCCACACAAAGGAAAAGGGCCTTTCCGTCCTCAGCCGTCGCTTCATGTGACTCCACGGAGTACCGGGCGC
CGTCCAGGCACCTCGATTAGTTCTCGAGCTTTTGGAGTACGTCGTCTTTAGGTTGGGGGGAGGGGTTTTA
TGCGATGGAGTTTCCCCACACTGAGTGGGTGGAGACTGAAGTTAGGCCAGCTTGGCACTTGATGTAATTC
TCCTTGGAATTTGCCCTTTTTGAGTTTGGATCTTGGTTCATTCTCAAGCCTCAGACAGTGGTTCAAAGTT
TTTTTCTTCCATTTCAGGTGTCGTGACGTACGGCCACCATGACCGAGTACAAGCCCACGGTGCGCCTCGC
CACCCGCGACGACGTCCCCAGGGCCGTACGCACCCTCGCCGCCGCGTTCGCCGACTACCCCGCCACGCGC
CACACCGTCGATCCGGACCGCCACATCGAGCGGGTCACCGAGCTGCAAGAACTCTTCCTCACGCGCGTCG
GGCTCGACATCGGCAAGGTGTGGGTCGCGGACGACGGCGCCGCCGTGGCGGTCTGGACCACGCCGGAGAG
CGTCGAAGCGGGGGCGGTGTTCGCCGAGATCGGCCCGCGCATGGCCGAGTTGAGCGGTTCCCGGCTGGCC
GCGCAGCAACAGATGGAAGGCCTCCTGGCGCCGCACCGGCCCAAGGAGCCCGCGTGGTTCCTGGCCACCG
TCGGAGTCTCGCCCGACCACCAGGGCAAGGGTCTGGGCAGCGCCGTCGTGCTCCCCGGAGTGGAGGCGGC
CGAGCGCGCCGGGGTGCCCGCCTTCCTGGAGACCTCCGCGCCCCGCAACCTCCCCTTCTACGAGCGGCTC
GGCTTCACCGTCACCGCCGACGTCGAGGTGCCCGAAGGACCGCGCACCTGGTGCATGACCCGCAAGCCCG
GTGCCTGAACGCGTTAAGTCGACAATCAACCTCTGGATTACAAAATTTGTGAAAGATTGACTGGTATTCT
TAACTATGTTGCTCCTTTTACGCTATGTGGATACGCTGCTTTAATGCCTTTGTATCATGCTATTGCTTCC
CGTATGGCTTTCATTTTCTCCTCCTTGTATAAATCCTGGTTGCTGTCTCTTTATGAGGAGTTGTGGCCCG
TTGTCAGGCAACGTGGCGTGGTGTGCACTGTGTTTGCTGACGCAACCCCCACTGGTTGGGGCATTGCCAC
CACCTGTCAGCTCCTTTCCGGGACTTTCGCTTTCCCCCTCCCTATTGCCACGGCGGAACTCATCGCCGCC
TGCCTTGCCCGCTGCTGGACAGGGGCTCGGCTGTTGGGCACTGACAATTCCGTGGTGTTGTCGGGGAAAT
CATCGTCCTTTCCTTGGCTGCTCGCCTGTGTTGCCACCTGGATTCTGCGCGGGACGTCCTTCTGCTACGT
CCCTTCGGCCCTCAATCCAGCGGACCTTCCTTCCCGCGGCCTGCTGCCGGCTCTGCGGCCTCTTCCGCGT
CTTCGCCTTCGCCCTCAGACGAGTCGGATCTCCCTTTGGGCCGCCTCCCCGCGTCGACTTTAAGACCAAT
GACTTACAAGGCAGCTGTAGATCTTAGCCACTTTTTAAAAGAAAAGGGGGGACTGGAAGGGCTAATTCAC
TCCCAACGAAGACAAGATCTGCTTTTTGCTTGTACTGGGTCTCTCTGGTTAGACCAGATCTGAGCCTGGG
AGCTCTCTGGCTAACTAGGGAACCCACTGCTTAAGCCTCAATAAAGCTTGCCTTGAGTGCTTCAAGTAGT
GTGTGCCCGTCTGTTGTGTGACTCTGGTAACTAGAGATCCCTCAGACCCTTTTAGTCAGTGTGGAAAATC
TCTAGCAGTACGTATAGTAGTTCATGTCATCTTATTATTCAGTATTTATAACTTGCAAAGAAATGAATAT
CAGAGAGTGAGAGGAACTTGTTTATTGCAGCTTATAATGGTTACAAATAAAGCAATAGCATCACAAATTT
CACAAATAAAGCATTTTTTTCACTGCATTCTAGTTGTGGTTTGTCCAAACTCATCAATGTATCTTATCAT
GTCTGGCTCTAGCTATCCCGCCCCTAACTCCGCCCATCCCGCCCCTAACTCCGCCCAGTTCCGCCCATTC
TCCGCCCCATGGCTGACTAATTTTTTTTATTTATGCAGAGGCCGAGGCCGCCTCGGCCTCTGAGCTATTC
CAGAAGTAGTGAGGAGGCTTTTTTGGAGGCCTAGGGACGTACCCAATTCGCCCTATAGTGAGTCGTATTA
CGCGCGCTCACTGGCCGTCGTTTTACAACGTCGTGACTGGGAAAACCCTGGCGTTACCCAACTTAATCGC
CTTGCAGCACATCCCCCTTTCGCCAGCTGGCGTAATAGCGAAGAGGCCCGCACCGATCGCCCTTCCCAAC
AGTTGCGCAGCCTGAATGGCGAATGGG
[124 nt withheld, positions 3668-3791]
C
[91 nt withheld, positions 3793-3883]
A
[49 nt withheld, positions 3885-3933]
CCTTTGACGTTGGAGTCCACGTTCTTT
[37 nt withheld, positions 3961-3997]
ACCCTATCTCGGTCTATTCTTTTGATTTATAAGGGATTTTGCCGATTTCGGCCTATTGGTTAAAAAATGA
GCTGATTTAACAAAAATTTAACGCGAATTTTAACAAAATATTAACGCTTACAATTTAGGTGGCACTTTTC
GGGGAAATGTGCGCGGAACCCCTATTTGTTTATTTTTCTAAATACATTCAAATATGTATCCGCTCATGAG
ACAATAACCCTGATAAATGCTTCAATAATATTGAAAAAGGAAGAGTATGAGTATTCAACATTTCCGTGTC
GCCCTTATTCCCTTTTTTGCGGCATTTTGCCTTCCTGTTTTTGCTCACCCAGAAACGCTGGTGAAAGTAA
AAGATGCTGAAGATCAGTTGGGTGCACGAGTGGGTTACATCGAACTGGATCTCAACAGCGGTAAGATCCT
TGAGAGTTTTCGCCCCGAAGAACGTTTTCCAATGATGAGCACTTTTAAAGTTCTGCTATGTGGCGCGGTA
TTATCCCGTATTGACGCCGGGCAAGAGCAACTCGGTCGCCGCATACACTATTCTCAGAATGACTTGGTTG
AGTACTCACCAGTCACAGAAAAGCATCTTACGGATGGCATGACAGTAAGAGAATTATGCAGTGCTGCCAT
AACCATGAGTGATAACACTGCGGCCAACTTACTTCTGACAACGATCGGAGGACCGAAGGAGCTAACCGCT
TTTTTGCACAACATGGGGGATCATGTAACTCGCCTTGATCGTTGGGAACCGGAGCTGAATGAAGCCATAC
CAAACGACGAGCGTGACACCACGATGCCTGTAGCAATGGCAACAACGTTGCGCAAACTATTAACTGGCGA
ACTACTTACTCTAGCTTCCCGGCAACAATTAATAGACTGGATGGAGGCGGATAAAGTTGCAGGACCACTT
CTGCGCTCGGCCCTTCCGGCTGGCTGGTTTATTGCTGATAAATCTGGAGCCGGTGAGCGTGGGTCTCGCG
GTATCATTGCAGCACTGGGGCCAGATGGTAAGCCCTCCCGTATCGTAGTTATCTACACGACGGGGAGTCA
GGCAACTATGGATGAACGAAATAGACAGATCGCTGAGATAGGTGCCTCACTGATTAAGCATTGGTAACTG
TCAGACCAAGTTTACTCATATATACTTTAGATTGATTTAAAACTTCATTTTTAATTTAAAAGGATCTAGG
TGAAGATCCTTTTTGATAATCTCATGACCAAAATCCCTTAACGTGAGTTTTCGTTCCACTGAGCGTCAGA
CCCCGTAGAAAAGATCAAAGGATCTTCTTGAGATCCTTTTTTTCTGCGCGTAATCTGCTGCTTGCAAACA
AAAAAACCACCGCTACCAGCGGTGGTTTGTTTGCCGGATCAAGAGCTACCAACTCTTTTTCCGAAGGTAA
CTGGCTTCAGCAGAGCGCAGATACCAAATACTGTTCTTCTAGTGTAGCCGTAGTTAGGCCACCACTTCAA
GAACTCTGTAGCACCGCCTACATACCTCGCTCTGCTAATCCTGTTACCAGTGGCTGCTGCCAGTGGCGAT
AAGTCGTGTCTTACCGGGTTGGACTCAAGACGATAGTTACCGGATAAGGCGCAGCGGTCGGGCTGAACGG
GGGGTTCGTGCACACAGCCCAGCTTGGAGCGAACGACCTACACCGAACTGAGATACCTACAGCGTGAGCT
ATGAGAAAGCGCCACGCTTCCCGAAGGGAGAAAGGCGGACAGGTATCCGGTAAGCGGCAGGGTCGGAACA
GGAGAGCGCACGAGGGAGCTTCCAGGGGGAAACGCCTGGTATCTTTATAGTCCTGTCGGGTTTCGCCACC
TCTGACTTGAGCGTCGATTTTTGTGATGCTCGTCAGGGGGGCGGAGCCTATGGAAAAACGCCAGCAACGC
GGCCTTTTTACGGTTCCTGGCCTTTTGCTGGCCTTTTGCTCACATGTTCTTTCCTGCGTTATCCCCTGAT
TCTGTGGATAACCGTATTACCGCCTTTGAGTGAGCTGATACCGCTCGCCGCAGCCGAACGACCGAGCGCA
GCGAGTCAGTGAGCGAGGAAGCGGAAGAGCGCCCAATACGCAAACCGCCTCTCCCCGCGCGTTGGCCGAT
TCATTAATGCAGCTGGCACGACAGGTTTCCCGACTGGAAAGCGGGCAGTGAGCGCAACGCAATTAATGTG
AGTTAGCTCACTCATTAGGCACCCCAGGCTTTACACTTTATGCTTCCGGCTCGTATGTTGTGTGGAATTG
TGAGCGGATAACAATTTCACACAGGAAACAGCTATGACCATGATTACGCCAAGCGCGCAATTAACCCTCA
CTAAAGGGAACAAAAGCTGGAGCTGCAAGCTTAATGTAGTCTTATGCAATACTCTTGTAGTCTTGCAACA
TGGTAACGATGAGTTAGCAACATGCCTTACAAGGAGAGAAAAAGCACCGTGCATGCCGATTGGTGGAAGT
AAGGTGGTACGATCGTGCCTTATTAGGAAGGCAACAGACGGGTCTGACATGGATTGGACGAACCACTGAA
TTGCCGCATTGCAGAGATATTGTATTTAAGTGCCTAGCTCGATACATAAACGGGTCTCTCTGGTTAGACC
AGATCTGAGCCTGGGAGCTCTCTGGCTAACTAGGGAACCCACTGCTTAAGCCTCAATAAAGCTTGCCTTG
AGTGCTTCAAGTAGTGTGTGCCCGTCTGTTGTGTGACTCTGGTAACTAGAGATCCCTCAGACCCTTTTAG
TCAGTGTGGAAAATCTCTAGCAGTGGCGCCCGAACAGGGACTTGAAAGCGAAAGGGAAACCAGAGGAGCT
CTCTCGACGCAGGACTCGGCTTGCTGAAGCGCGCACGGCAAGAGGCGAGGGGCGGCGACTGGTGAGTACG
CCAAAAATTTTGACTAGCGGAGGCTAGAAGGAGAGAGATGGGTGCGAGAGCGTCAGTATTAAGCGGGGGA
GAATTAGATCGCGATGGGAAAAAATTCGGTTAAGGCCAGGGGGAAAGAAAAAATATAAATTAAAACATAT
AGTATGGGCAAGCAGGGAGCTAGAACGATTCGCAGTTAATCCTGGCCTGTTAGAAACATCAGAAGGCTGT
AGACAAATACTGGGACAGCTACAACCATCCCTTCAGACAGGATCAGAAGAACTTAGATCATTATATAATA
CAGTAGCAACCCTCTATTGTGTGCATCAAAGGATAGAGATAAAAGACACCAAGGAAGCTTTAGACAAGAT
AGAGGAAGAGCAAAACAAAAGTAAGACCACCGCACAGCAAGCGGCCGCTGATCTTCAGACCTGGAGGAGG
AGATATGAGGGACAATTGGAGAAGTGAATTATATAAATATAAAGTAGTAAAAATTGAACCATTAGGAGTA
GCACCCACCAAGGCAAAGAGAAGAGTGGTGCAGAGAGAAAAAAGAGCAGTGGGAATAGGAGCTTTGTTCC
TTGGGTTCTTGGGAGCAGCAGGAAGCACTATGGGCGCAGCGTCAATGACGCTGACGGTACAGGCCAGACA
ATTATTGTCTGGTATAGTGCAGCAGCAGAACAATTTGCTGAGGGCTATTGAGGCGCAACAGCATCTGTTG
CAACTCACAGTCTGGGGCATCAAGCAGCTCCAGGCAAGAATCCTGGCTGTGGAAAGATACCTAAAGGATC
AACAGCTCCTGGGGATTTGGGGTTGCTCTGGAAAACTCATTTGCACCACTGCTGTGCCTTGGAATGCTAG
TTGGAGTAATAAATCTCTGGAACAGATTTGGAATCACACGACCTGGATGGAGTGGGACAGAGAAATTAAC
AATTACACAAGCTTAATACACTCCTTAATTGAAGAATCGCAAAACCAGCAAGAAAAGAATGAACAAGAAT
TATTGGAATTAGATAAATGGGCAAGTTTGTGGAATTGGTTTAACATAACAAATTGGCTGTGGTATATAAA
ATTATTCATAATGATAGTAGGAGGCTTGGTAGGTTTAAGAATAGTTTTTGCTGTACTTTCTATAGTGAAT
AGAGTTAGGCAGGGATATTCACCATTATCGTTTCAGACCCACCTCCCAACCCCGAGGGGACCCAGAGAGG
GCCTATTTCCCATGATTCCTTCATATTTGCATATACGATACAAGGCTGTTAGAGAGATAATTAGAATTAA
TTTGACTGTAAACACAAAGATATTAGTACAAAATACGTGACGTAGAAAGTAATAATTTCTTGGGTAGTTT
GCAGTTTTAAAATTATGTTTTAAAATGGACTATCATATGCTTACCGTAACTTGAAAGTATTTCGATTTCT
TGGCTTTATATATCTTGTGGAAAGGACGAAACACCGAACGGCGGATTGACCGTAAT
