>Addgene plasmid #74968 | pXPR_BRD003 sgLacZ-1 | addgene partial sequence | sequence record 147181 | hU6-F 5'-GAGGGCCTATTTCCCATGATT-3'
AACTTGAAAGTATTTCGATTTCTTGGCTTTATATATCTTGTGGAAAGGACGAAACACCGAACGGCGGATT
GACCGTAATGTTTTAGAGCTAGAAATAGCAAGTTAAAATAAGGCTAGTCCGTTATCAACTTGAAAAAGTG
GCACCGAGTCGGTGCTTTTTTAAGCTTGGCGTAACTAGATCTTGAGACAAATGGCAGTATTCATCCACAA
TTTTAAAAGAAAAGGGGGGATTGGGGGGTACAGTGCAGGGGAAAGAATAGTAGACATAATAGCAACAGAC
ATACAAACTAAAGAATTACAAAAACAAATTACAAAAATTCAAAATTTTCGGGTTTATTACAGGGACAGCA
GAGATCCACTTTGGCGCCGGCTCGAGGGGGCCCGGGTGCAAAGATGGATAAAGTTTTAAACAGAGAGGAA
TCTTTGCAGCTAATGGACCTTCTAGGTCTTGAAAGGAGTGGGAATTGGCTCCGGTGCCCGTCAGTGGGCA
GAGCGC
