>Addgene plasmid #74968 | pXPR_BRD003 sgLacZ-1 | addgene partial sequence | sequence record 147611 | EF1a-F 5'-TCAAGCCTCAGACAGTGGTTC-3'
GGCCACCATGACCGAGTACAAGCCCACGGTGCGCCTCGCCACCCGCGACGACGTCCCCAGGGCCGTACGC
ACCCTCGCCGCCGCGTTCGCCGACTACCCCGCCACGCGCCACACCGTCGATCCGGACCGCCACATCGAGC
GGGTCACCGAGCTGCAAGAACTCTTCCTCACGCGCGTCGGGCTCGACATCGGCAAGGTGTGGGTCGCGGA
CGACGGCGCCGCCGTGGCGGTCTGGACCACGCCGGAGAGCGTCGAAGCGGGGGCGGTGTTCGCCGAGATC
GGCCCGCGCATGGCCGAGTTGAGCGGTTCCCGGCTGGCCGCGCAGCAACAGATGGAAGGCCTCCTGGCGC
CGCACCGGCCCAAGGAGCCCGCGTGGTTCCTGGCCACCGTCGGAGTCTCGCCCGACCACCAGGGCAAGGG
TCTGGGCAGCGCCGTCGTGCTCCCCGGAGTGGAGGCGGCCGAGCGCGCCGGGGTGCCCGCCTTCCTGGAG
ACCTCCGCGCCCCGCAACCTCCCCTTCTACGAGCGGCTCGGCTTCACCGTCACCGCCGACGTCGAGGTGC
CCGAAGGACCGCGCACCTGGTGCATGACCCGCAAGCCCGGTGCCTGAACGCGTTAAGTCGACAATCAACC
TCTGGATTACAAAATTTGTGAAAGATTGACTGGTATTCTTAACTATGTTGCTCCTTTTACGCTATGTGGA
TACGCTGCTTTAATGCCTTTGTATCATGCTATTGCTTCCCGTATGGCTTTCATTTTCTCCTCCTTGTATA
AATCCTGGTTGCTGTCTCTTTATGAGGAGTTGTGGCCCGTTGTCA
